>Addgene plasmid #101487 | pDONR221-ZNF275 | depositor full sequence | sequence record 191435 | Full Sequence
ATGATGAGCCACCCTTGCGTGAGCCTGCTGGGAGTGCCCGTGCTGAATCCTGCACTGGTGCCCCACTTGG
CCCAGGGCCAGGTCCTGCTCGTGTCTGATCCTAGCCCCAACACCGACCCTGCCAAGTACAGCGAGAGCAC
CTCCGCCACCAGACACCAGATGAAGGGCGAGGACGCCCAGCCCCAGGAAATGGCCAGCACAAGCTTCCCT
AGAGCTAGCGGCCCCAGCCCAGAGTTCAGACAGCACGGCGACAGCGACGGCAAGAGAGGCAGCCCCCAGA
ACCTGCCCATCGAGCACCACTTCGCCTGCAAGGAGTGCGGCGATACCTTCAGACTGAAGGTGCTGCTGGT
GCAGCACCAGAGAGTGCACAGCGAGGAGAAGGGCTGGGAATGCGGCGACTGCGGCAAGGTGTTCCGGGGC
GTGGCCGAGTTCAATGAGCATAGAAAGTCCCACGTGGCCGCCGAGCCTCAGCCAGGCCCTAGCAGAGCCC
TGGAGAACGCTGCCGAGAAGAGAGAGCAGATGGAGAGAGAGGCCAAGCCCTTCGAGTGTGAGGAGTGTGG
CAAAAGATTCAAGAAGAACGCCGGACTGAGCCAGCACCTGAGGGTGCACTCCAGAGAGAAGCCCTTTGAC
TGCGAAGAATGCGGAAGAAGCTTCAAGGTGAACACCCACCTGTTCAGGCACCAGAAGCTGCACACCTCCG
AGAAGCCTTTTGCTTGCAAGGCCTGCAGCAGAGACTTCCTGGACAGACAGGAGCTGCTGAAACACCAGAG
GATGCACACCGGCCATCTGCCTTTCGACTGCGACGACTGTGGAAAGAGCTTCAGGGGCGTGAACGGCCTG
GCCGAACACCAGCGGATCCACAGCGGCGCCAAGCCTTACGGCTGCCCCCACTGTGGCAAGCTGTTCAGAA
GATCCAGCGAGCTGACCAAGCACCGCAGAATCCATACCGGCGAAAAGCCATACGCCTGCGGACAGTGCGG
CAAAGCCTTCAGGCAGTCCAGCTCCCTGCTGGAGCACGCCAGGATCCACTCTGGCGAGAGGCCTTATGCC
TGCGGCGAGTGCGGAAAGGCTTTCAGAGGCCCCTCCGACCTGATCAAGCACAGAAGAATTCACAGTGGCC
TGAAGCCCTACGAGTGCGACAAGTGCGGGAAGGCCTTTAGGAGAAGCAGCGGCCTGAGCAGACACAGGAG
AATCCACTCCGGCGCCAGAAGATGCGAGTGCAGCCAGTGTGGCCGGGTGTTTAAGAGAAGAAGCGCCCTG
CAGAAGCACCAGCCCACCCACCACGAGTATACCCAGCTTTCTTGTACAAAGTTGGCATTATAAGAAAGCA
TTGCTTATCAATTTGTTGCAACGAACAGGTCACTATCAGTCAAAATAAAATCATTATTTGCCATCCAGCT
GATATCCCCTATAGTGAGTCGTATTACATGGTCATAGCTGTTTCCTGGCAGCTCTGGCCCGTGTCTCAAA
ATCTCTGATGTTACATTGCACAAGATAAAAATATATCATCATGAACAATAAAACTGTCTGCTTACATAAA
CAGTAATACAAGGGGTGTTATGAGCCATATTCAACGGGAAACGTCGAGGCCGCGATTAAATTCCAACATG
GATGCTGATTTATATGGGTATAAATGGGCTCGCGATAATGTCGGGCAATCAGGTGCGACAATCTATCGCT
TGTATGGGAAGCCCGATGCGCCAGAGTTGTTTCTGAAACATGGCAAAGGTAGCGTTGCCAATGATGTTAC
AGATGAGATGGTCAGACTAAACTGGCTGACGGAATTTATGCCTCTTCCGACCATCAAGCATTTTATCCGT
ACTCCTGATGATGCATGGTTACTCACCACTGCGATCCCCGGAAAAACAGCATTCCAGGTATTAGAAGAAT
ATCCTGATTCAGGTGAAAATATTGTTGATGCGCTGGCAGTGTTCCTGCGCCGGTTGCATTCGATTCCTGT
TTGTAATTGTCCTTTTAACAGCGATCGCGTATTTCGTCTCGCTCAGGCGCAATCACGAATGAATAACGGT
TTGGTTGATGCGAGTGATTTTGATGACGAGCGTAATGGCTGGCCTGTTGAACAAGTCTGGAAAGAAATGC
ATAAACTTTTGCCATTCTCACCGGATTCAGTCGTCACTCATGGTGATTTCTCACTTGATAACCTTATTTT
TGACGAGGGGAAATTAATAGGTTGTATTGATGTTGGACGAGTCGGAATCGCAGACCGATACCAGGATCTT
GCCATCCTATGGAACTGCCTCGGTGAGTTTTCTCCTTCATTACAGAAACGGCTTTTTCAAAAATATGGTA
TTGATAATCCTGATATGAATAAATTGCAGTTTCATTTGATGCTCGATGAGTTTTTCTAATCAGAATTGGT
TAATTGGTTGTAACACTGGCAGAGCATTACGCTGACTTGACGGGACGGCGCAAGCTCATGACCAAAATCC
CTTAACGTGAGTTACGCGTCGTTCCACTGAGCGTCAGACCCCGTAGAAAAGATCAAAGGATCTTCTTGAG
ATCCTTTTTTTCTGCGCGTAATCTGCTGCTTGCAAACAAAAAAACCACCGCTACCAGCGGTGGTTTGTTT
GCCGGATCAAGAGCTACCAACTCTTTTTCCGAAGGTAACTGGCTTCAGCAGAGCGCAGATACCAAATACT
GTTCTTCTAGTGTAGCCGTAGTTAGGCCACCACTTCAAGAACTCTGTAGCACCGCCTACATACCTCGCTC
TGCTAATCCTGTTACCAGTGGCTGCTGCCAGTGGCGATAAGTCGTGTCTTACCGGGTTGGACTCAAGACG
ATAGTTACCGGATAAGGCGCAGCGGTCGGGCTGAACGGGGGGTTCGTGCACACAGCCCAGCTTGGAGCGA
ACGACCTACACCGAACTGAGATACCTACAGCGTGAGCTATGAGAAAGCGCCACGCTTCCCGAAGGGAGAA
AGGCGGACAGGTATCCGGTAAGCGGCAGGGTCGGAACAGGAGAGCGCACGAGGGAGCTTCCAGGGGGAAA
CGCCTGGTATCTTTATAGTCCTGTCGGGTTTCGCCACCTCTGACTTGAGCGTCGATTTTTGTGATGCTCG
TCAGGGGGGCGGAGCCTATGGAAAAACGCCAGCAACGCGGCCTTTTTACGGTTCCTGGCCTTTTGCTGGC
CTTTTGCTCACATGTTCTTTCCTGCGTTATCCCCTGATTCTGTGGATAACCGTATTACCGCCTTTGAGTG
AGCTGATACCGCTCGCCGCAGCCGAACGACCGAGCGCAGCGAGTCAGTGAGCGAGGAAGCGGAAGAGCGC
CCAATACGCAAACCGCCTCTCCCCGCGCGTTGGCCGATTCATTAATGCAGCTGGCACGACAGGTTTCCCG
ACTGGAAAGCGGGCAGTGAGCGCAACGCAATTAATACGCGTACCGCTAGCCAGGAAGAGTTTGTAGAAAC
GCAAAAAGGCCATCCGTCAGGATGGCCTTCTGCTTAGTTTGATGCCTGGCAGTTTATGGCGGGCGTCCTG
CCCGCCACCCTCCGGGCCGTTGCTTCACAACGTTCAAATCCGCTCCCGGCGGATTTGTCCTACTCAGGAG
AGCGTTCACCGACAAACAACAGATAAAACGAAAGGCCCAGTCTTCCGACTGAGCCTTTCGTTTTATTTGA
TGCCTGGCAGTTCCCTACTCTCGCGTTAACGCTAGCATGGATGTTTTCCCAGTCACGACGTTGTAAAACG
ACGGCCAGTCTTAAGCTCGGGCCCCAAATAATGATTTTATTTTGACTGATAGTGACCTGTTCGTTGCAAC
AAATTGATGAGCAATGCTTTTTTATAATGCCAACTTTGTACAAAAAAGCAGGCTTA
Features (pLannotate 1.2.2; 10 found; start..end, strand, type, name):
      1..618     +  CDS            ZNF275 (fragment): ZN275_HUMAN - Experimental evidence at protein level: Swiss-Prot protein existence level 1. May be involved in transcriptional regulation. From Homo sapiens (Human).
   1291..1390    -  protein_bind   attL2: mutant version of attL; recombination site for the Gateway® LR reaction LR Clonase™
   1408..1426    -  promoter       T7 promoter: promoter for bacteriophage T7 RNA polymerase
   1560..2369    +  CDS            KanR: aminoglycoside phosphotransferase; aph(3')-Ia; confers resistance to kanamycin in bacteria or G418 (Geneticin®) in eukaryotes
   2516..3104    +  rep_origin     ori: high-copy-number ColE1/pMB1/pBR322/pUC origin of replication
   3287..3379    +  CDS            lacI (fragment): lac repressor; lacI; The lac repressor binds to the lac operator to inhibit transcription in E. coli. This inhibition can be relieved by adding lactose or isopropyl-β-D-thiogalactopyranoside (IPTG).
   3434..3461    -  terminator     rrnB T2 terminator: transcription terminator T2 from the E. coli rrnB gene
   3593..3636    +  terminator     rrnB T1 terminator: Escherichia coli rrnB; transcription terminator T1 from the E. coli rrnB gene
   3683..3719    -  CDS            lacZα (fragment): LacZα fragment of β-galactosidase; lacZ fragment
   3735..3834    +  protein_bind   attL1: mutant version of attL; recombination site for the Gateway® LR reaction LR Clonase™
