[The description below was written by a language model from this plasmid's Addgene catalogue record and pLannotate feature annotations shown in this document.]
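Description:
pDONR221-ZNF275 is a Gateway entry clone built on the Invitrogen pDONR221 backbone, carrying the open reading frame of the human zinc finger protein ZNF275, a putative transcriptional regulator. It belongs to the Human TFome Collection, a library of human transcription factor ORFs assembled for cell fate engineering, and the record notes that the insert was produced by gene synthesis. The plasmid is about 3.8 kb and is maintained in E. coli through a high-copy ColE1/pUC-type origin, with selection by kanamycin via an aminoglycoside phosphotransferase gene.

The insert lies between attL1 and attL2 recombination sites, so an LR Clonase reaction can transfer it directionally into any attR-containing destination vector. The last nucleotide of the stop codon has been removed, which lets the ORF read through into a C-terminal tag or fusion partner supplied by the destination vector. The entry clone has no eukaryotic promoter, so expression depends on the destination vector. A T7 promoter sits just outside attL2, and rrnB T1 and T2 terminators upstream of attL1 shield the cloning region from read-through transcription. Short lacI and lacZα fragments are called in the backbone and appear to be remnants rather than functional genes. M13 forward and reverse primer sites flank the cassette for sequence verification.

The automated annotation labels only the first roughly 600 nt of the attL-flanked region as a ZNF275 fragment. The remaining sequence up to attL2 is unannotated, though it falls within the insert interval. The plasmid serves as a shuttling intermediate for building ZNF275 expression constructs.
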