Addgene plasmid #101487: pDONR221-ZNF275
Purpose: Donor Vector containing ZNF275 transcription factor, part of the Human TFome Collection
Depositing lab: George Church. Depositing organization: Harvard Medical School. Publication: A comprehensive library of human transcription factors for cell fate engineering. Ng AHM, Khoshakhlagh P, Rojo Arias JE, Pasquini G, Wang K, Swiersy A, Shipman SL, Appleton E, Kiaee K, Kohman RE, Vernet A, Dysart M, Leeper K, Saylor W, Huang JY, Graveline A, Taipale J, Hill DE, Vidal M, Melero-Martin JM, Busskamp V, Church GM. Nat Biotechnol. 2021 Apr;39(4):510-519. doi: 10.1038/s41587-020-0742-6. Epub 2020 Nov 30. PubMed 33257861.
Backbone
  Vector backbone: pDONR221
  Backbone manufacturer: Invitrogen
  Vector type: Gateway shuttling vector
Growth in bacteria
  Bacterial resistance: Kanamycin, 50 μg/mL
  Growth temperature: 37°C
  Growth strain: DH5alpha
  Copy number: High Copy
Gene/Insert
  Gene/Insert name: ZNF275 (alt name: Q9NSD4 (Uniprot ID))
  Species: H. sapiens (human)
  Mutation: Last nucleotide of stop codon removed to allow for Gateway C-terminal fusions
  Entrez Gene: ZNF275
  Cloning method: Gateway Cloning
  Sequencing primers: 5′ M13F(-21); 3′ M13R
Terms and licenses: Academic/Nonprofit Terms; Industry Terms: Not Available to Industry
Depositor comments: Harvard generated by gene synthesis
How to cite: pDONR221-ZNF275 was a gift from George Church (Addgene plasmid # 101487 ; http://n2t.net/addgene:101487 ; RRID:Addgene_101487)
