>Addgene plasmid #101487 | pDONR221-ZNF275 | depositor partial sequence | sequence record 191436 | insert
ATGATGAGCCACCCTTGCGTGAGCCTGCTGGGAGTGCCCGTGCTGAATCCTGCACTGGTGCCCCACTTGG
CCCAGGGCCAGGTCCTGCTCGTGTCTGATCCTAGCCCCAACACCGACCCTGCCAAGTACAGCGAGAGCAC
CTCCGCCACCAGACACCAGATGAAGGGCGAGGACGCCCAGCCCCAGGAAATGGCCAGCACAAGCTTCCCT
AGAGCTAGCGGCCCCAGCCCAGAGTTCAGACAGCACGGCGACAGCGACGGCAAGAGAGGCAGCCCCCAGA
ACCTGCCCATCGAGCACCACTTCGCCTGCAAGGAGTGCGGCGATACCTTCAGACTGAAGGTGCTGCTGGT
GCAGCACCAGAGAGTGCACAGCGAGGAGAAGGGCTGGGAATGCGGCGACTGCGGCAAGGTGTTCCGGGGC
GTGGCCGAGTTCAATGAGCATAGAAAGTCCCACGTGGCCGCCGAGCCTCAGCCAGGCCCTAGCAGAGCCC
TGGAGAACGCTGCCGAGAAGAGAGAGCAGATGGAGAGAGAGGCCAAGCCCTTCGAGTGTGAGGAGTGTGG
CAAAAGATTCAAGAAGAACGCCGGACTGAGCCAGCACCTGAGGGTGCACTCCAGAGAGAAGCCCTTTGAC
TGCGAAGAATGCGGAAGAAGCTTCAAGGTGAACACCCACCTGTTCAGGCACCAGAAGCTGCACACCTCCG
AGAAGCCTTTTGCTTGCAAGGCCTGCAGCAGAGACTTCCTGGACAGACAGGAGCTGCTGAAACACCAGAG
GATGCACACCGGCCATCTGCCTTTCGACTGCGACGACTGTGGAAAGAGCTTCAGGGGCGTGAACGGCCTG
GCCGAACACCAGCGGATCCACAGCGGCGCCAAGCCTTACGGCTGCCCCCACTGTGGCAAGCTGTTCAGAA
GATCCAGCGAGCTGACCAAGCACCGCAGAATCCATACCGGCGAAAAGCCATACGCCTGCGGACAGTGCGG
CAAAGCCTTCAGGCAGTCCAGCTCCCTGCTGGAGCACGCCAGGATCCACTCTGGCGAGAGGCCTTATGCC
TGCGGCGAGTGCGGAAAGGCTTTCAGAGGCCCCTCCGACCTGATCAAGCACAGAAGAATTCACAGTGGCC
TGAAGCCCTACGAGTGCGACAAGTGCGGGAAGGCCTTTAGGAGAAGCAGCGGCCTGAGCAGACACAGGAG
AATCCACTCCGGCGCCAGAAGATGCGAGTGCAGCCAGTGTGGCCGGGTGTTTAAGAGAAGAAGCGCCCTG
CAGAAGCACCAGCCCACCCACCACGAGTA
